>Addgene plasmid #113958 | pCEP4-HA-Flag-natT1R2 RR837-8GG | depositor full sequence | sequence record 215287 | pCEP4-HA-Flag-natT1R2 RR837-8GG sequence 12943 bps
CTCGAGGCCGGCAAGGCCGGATCCAGACATGATAAGATACATTGATGAGTTTGGACAAACCACAACTAGA
ATGCAGTGAAAAAAATGCTTTATTTGTGAAATTTGTGATGCTATTGCTTTATTTGTAACCATTATAAGCT
GCAATAAACAAGTTAACAACAACAATTGCATTCATTTTATGTTTCAGGTTCAGGGGGAGGTGGGGAGGTT
TTTTAAAGCAAGTAAAACCTCTACAAATGTGGTATGGCTGATTATGATCCGGCTGCCTCGCGCGTTTCGG
TGATGACGGTGAAAACCTCTGACACATGCAGCTCCCGGAGACGGTCACAGCTTGTCTGTAAGCGGATGCC
GGGAGCAGACAAGCCCGTCAGGGCGCGTCAGCGGGTGTTGGCGGGTGTCGGGGCGCAGCCATGACCGGTC
GACTCTAGAGCCCCGCCGCCGGACGAACTAAACCTGACTACGGCATCTCTGCCCCTTCTTCGCTGGTACG
AGGAGCGCTTTTGTTTTGTATTCGGGGCAGTGCATGTAATCCCTTCAGTTGGTTGGTACAACTTGCCAAC
TGGGCCCTGTTCCACATGTGACACGGGGGGGGACCAAACACAAAGGGGTTCTCTGACTGTAGTTGACATC
CTTATAAATGGATGTGCACATTTGCCAACACTGAGTGGCTTTCATCCTGGAGCAGACTTTGCATGCTGTG
GACTGCAACACAACATTGCCTTTATGTGTAACTCTTGGCTGAAGCTCTTACACCAATGCTGGGGGACATG
TACCTCCCAGGGGCCCAGGAAGACTACGGGAGGCTACACCAACGTCAATCAGAGGGGCCTGTGTAGCTAC
CGATAAGCGGACCCTCAAGAGGGCATTAGCAATAGTGTTTATAAGGCCCCCTTGTTAACCCTAAACGGGT
AGCATATGCTTCCCGGGTAGTAGTATATACTATCCAGACTAACCCTAATTCAATAGCATATGTTACCCAA
CGGGAAGCATATGCTATCGAATTAGGGTTAGTAAAAGGGTCCTAAGGAACAGCGATATCTCCCACCCCAT
GAGCTGTCACGGTTTTATTTACATGGGGTCAGGATTCCACGAGGGTAGTGAACCATTTTAGTCACAAGGG
CAGTGGCTGAAGATCAAGGAGCGGGCAGTGAACTCTCCTGAATCTTCGCCTGCTTCTTCATTCTCCTTCG
TTTAGCTAATAGAATAACTGCTGAGTTGTGAACAGTAAGGTGTATGTGAGGTGCTCGAAAACAAGGTTTC
AGGTGACGCCCCCAGAATAAAATTTGGACGGGGGGTTCAGTGGTGGCATTGTGCTATGACACCAATATAA
CCCTCACAAACCCCTTGGGCAATAAATACTAGTGTAGGAATGAAACATTCTGAATATCTTTAACAATAGA
AATCCATGGGGTGGGGACAAGCCGTAAAGACTGGATGTCCATCTCACACGAATTTATGGCTATGGGCAAC
ACATAATCCTAGTGCAATATGATACTGGGGTTATTAAGATGTGTCCCAGGCAGGGACCAAGACAGGTGAA
CCATGTTGTTACACTCTATTTGTAACAAGGGGAAAGAGAGTGGACGCCGACAGCAGCGGACTCCACTGGT
TGTCTCTAACACCCCCGAAAATTAAACGGGGCTCCACGCCAATGGGGCCCATAAACAAAGACAAGTGGCC
ACTCTTTTTTTTGAAATTGTGGAGTGGGGGCACGCGTCAGCCCCCACACGCCGCCCTGCGGTTTTGGACT
GTAAAATAAGGGTGTAATAACTTGGCTGATTGTAACCCCGCTAACCACTGCGGTCAAACCACTTGCCCAC
AAAACCACTAATGGCACCCCGGGGAATACCTGCATAAGTAGGTGGGCGGGCCAAGATAGGGGCGCGATTG
CTGCGATCTGGAGGACAAATTACACACACTTGCGCCTGAGCGCCAAGCACAGGGTTGTTGGTCCTCATAT
TCACGAGGTCGCTGAGAGCACGGTGGGCTAATGTTGCCATGGGTAGCATATACTACCCAAATATCTGGAT
AGCATATGCTATCCTAATCTATATCTGGGTAGCATAGGCTATCCTAATCTATATCTGGGTAGCATATGCT
ATCCTAATCTATATCTGGGTAGTATATGCTATCCTAATTTATATCTGGGTAGCATAGGCTATCCTAATCT
ATATCTGGGTAGCATATGCTATCCTAATCTATATCTGGGTAGTATATGCTATCCTAATCTGTATCCGGGT
AGCATATGCTATCCTAATAGAGATTAGGGTAGTATATGCTATCCTAATTTATATCTGGGTAGCATATACT
ACCCAAATATCTGGATAGCATATGCTATCCTAATCTATATCTGGGTAGCATATGCTATCCTAATCTATAT
CTGGGTAGCATAGGCTATCCTAATCTATATCTGGGTAGCATATGCTATCCTAATCTATATCTGGGTAGTA
TATGCTATCCTAATTTATATCTGGGTAGCATAGGCTATCCTAATCTATATCTGGGTAGCATATGCTATCC
TAATCTATATCTGGGTAGTATATGCTATCCTAATCTGTATCCGGGTAGCATATGCTATCCTCATGCATAT
ACAGTCAGCATATGATACCCAGTAGTAGAGTGGGAGTGCTATCCTTTGCATATGCCGCCACCTCCCAAGG
GGGCGTGAATTTTCGCTGCTTGTCCTTTTCCTGCATGCTGGTTGCTCCCATTCTTAGGTGAATTTAAGGA
GGCCAGGCTAAAGCCGTCGCATGTCTGATTGCTCACCAGGTAAATGTCGCTAATGTTTTCCAACGCGAGA
AGGTGTTGAGCGCGGAGCTGAGTGACGTGACAACATGGGTATGCCCAATTGCCCCATGTTGGGAGGACGA
AAATGGTGACAAGACAGATGGCCAGAAATACACCAACAGCACGCATGATGTCTACTGGGGATTTATTCTT
TAGTGCGGGGGAATACACGGCTTTTAATACGATTGAGGGCGTCTCCTAACAAGTTACATCACTCCTGCCC
TTCCTCACCCTCATCTCCATCACCTCCTTCATCTCCGTCATCTCCGTCATCACCCTCCGCGGCAGCCCCT
TCCACCATAGGTGGAAACCAGGGAGGCAAATCTACTCCATCGTCAAAGCTGCACACAGTCACCCTGATAT
TGCAGGTAGGAGCGGGCTTTGTCATAACAAGGTCCTTAATCGCATCCTTCAAAACCTCAGCAAATATATG
AGTTTGTAAAAAGACCATGAAATAACAGACAATGGACTCCCTTAGCGGGCCAGGTTGTGGGCCGGGTCCA
GGGGCCATTCCAAAGGGGAGACGACTCAATGGTGTAAGACGACATTGTGGAATAGCAAGGGCAGTTCCTC
GCCTTAGGTTGTAAAGGGAGGTCTTACTACCTCCATATACGAACACACCGGCGACCCAAGTTCCTTCGTC
GGTAGTCCTTTCTACGTGACTCCTAGCCAGGAGAGCTCTTAAACCTTCTGCAATGTTCTCAAATTTCGGG
TTGGAACCTCCTTGACCACGATGCTTTCCAAACCACCCTCCTTTTTTGCGCCTGCCTCCATCACCCTGAC
CCCGGGGTCCAGTGCTTGGGCCTTCTCCTGGGTCATCTGCGGGGCCCTGCTCTATCGCTCCCGGGGGCAC
GTCAGGCTCACCATCTGGGCCACCTTCTTGGTGGTATTCAAAATAATCGGCTTCCCCTACAGGGTGGAAA
AATGGCCTTCTACCTGGAGGGGGCCTGCGCGGTGGAGACCCGGATGATGATGACTGACTACTGGGACTCC
TGGGCCTCTTTTCTCCACGTCCACGACCTCTCCCCCTGGCTCTTTCACGACTTCCCCCCCTGGCTCTTTC
ACGTCCTCTACCCCGGCGGCCTCCACTACCTCCTCGACCCCGGCCTCCACTACCTCCTCGACCCCGGCCT
CCACTGCCTCCTCGACCCCGGCCTCCACCTCCTGCTCCTGCCCCTCCTGCTCCTGCCCCTCCTCCTGCTC
CTGCCCCTCCTGCCCCTCCTGCTCCTGCCCCTCCTGCCCCTCCTGCTCCTGCCCCTCCTGCCCCTCCTGC
TCCTGCCCCTCCTGCCCCTCCTCCTGCTCCTGCCCCTCCTGCCCCTCCTCCTGCTCCTGCCCCTCCTGCC
CCTCCTGCTCCTGCCCCTCCTGCCCCTCCTGCTCCTGCCCCTCCTGCCCCTCCTGCTCCTGCCCCTCCTG
CTCCTGCCCCTCCTGCTCCTGCCCCTCCTGCTCCTGCCCCTCCTGCCCCTCCTGCCCCTCCTCCTGCTCC
TGCCCCTCCTGCTCCTGCCCCTCCTGCCCCTCCTGCCCCTCCTGCTCCTGCCCCTCCTCCTGCTCCTGCC
CCTCCTGCCCCTCCTGCCCCTCCTCCTGCTCCTGCCCCTCCTGCCCCTCCTCCTGCTCCTGCCCCTCCTC
CTGCTCCTGCCCCTCCTGCCCCTCCTGCCCCTCCTCCTGCTCCTGCCCCTCCTGCCCCTCCTCCTGCTCC
TGCCCCTCCTCCTGCTCCTGCCCCTCCTGCCCCTCCTGCCCCTCCTCCTGCTCCTGCCCCTCCTCCTGCT
CCTGCCCCTCCTGCCCCTCCTGCCCCTCCTGCCCCTCCTCCTGCTCCTGCCCCTCCTCCTGCTCCTGCCC
CTCCTGCTCCTGCCCCTCCCGCTCCTGCTCCTGCTCCTGTTCCACCGTGGGTCCCTTTGCAGCCAATGCA
ACTTGGACGTTTTTGGGGTCTCCGGACACCATCTCTATGTCTTGGCCCTGATCCTGAGCCGCCCGGGGCT
CCTGGTCTTCCGCCTCCTCGTCCTCGTCCTCTTCCCCGTCCTCGTCCATGGTTATCACCCCCTCTTCTTT
GAGGTCCACTGCCGCCGGAGCCTTCTGGTCCAGATGTGTCTCCCTTCTCTCCTAGGCCATTTCCAGGTCC
TGTACCTGGCCCCTCGTCAGACATGATTCACACTAAAAGAGATCAATAGACATCTTTATTAGACGACGCT
CAGTGAATACAGGGAGTGCAGACTCCTGCCCCCTCCAACAGCCCCCCCACCCTCATCCCCTTCATGGTCG
CTGTCAGACAGATCCAGGTCTGAAAATTCCCCATCCTCCGAACCATCCTCGTCCTCATCACCAATTACTC
GCAGCCCGGAAAACTCCCGCTGAACATCCTCAAGATTTGCGTCCTGAGCCTCAAGCCAGGCCTCAAATTC
CTCGTCCCCCTTTTTGCTGGACGGTAGGGATGGGGATTCTCGGGACCCCTCCTCTTCCTCTTCAAGGTCA
CCAGACAGAGATGCTACTGGGGCAACGGAAGAAAAGCTGGGTGCGGCCTGTGAGGATCAGCTTATCGATG
ATAAGCTGTCAAACATGAGAATTCTTGAAGACGAAAGGGCCTCGTGATACGCCTATTTTTATAGGTTAAT
GTCATGATAATAATGGTTTCTTAGACGTCAGGTGGCACTTTTCGGGGAAATGTGCGCGGAACCCCTATTT
GTTTATTTTTCTAAATACATTCAAATATGTATCCGCTCATGAGACAATAACCCTGATAAATGCTTCAATA
ATATTGAAAAAGGAAGAGTATGAGTATTCAACATTTCCGTGTCGCCCTTATTCCCTTTTTTGCGGCATTT
TGCCTTCCTGTTTTTGCTCACCCAGAAACGCTGGTGAAAGTAAAAGATGCTGAAGATCAGTTGGGTGCAC
GAGTGGGTTACATCGAACTGGATCTCAACAGCGGTAAGATCCTTGAGAGTTTTCGCCCCGAAGAACGTTT
TCCAATGATGAGCACTTTTAAAGTTCTGCTATGTGGCGCGGTATTATCCCGTGTTGACGCCGGGCAAGAG
CAACTCGGTCGCCGCATACACTATTCTCAGAATGACTTGGTTGAGTACTCACCAGTCACAGAAAAGCATC
TTACGGATGGCATGACAGTAAGAGAATTATGCAGTGCTGCCATAACCATGAGTGATAACACTGCGGCCAA
CTTACTTCTGACAACGATCGGAGGACCGAAGGAGCTAACCGCTTTTTTGCACAACATGGGGGATCATGTA
ACTCGCCTTGATCGTTGGGAACCGGAGCTGAATGAAGCCATACCAAACGACGAGCGTGACACCACGATGC
CTGCAGCAATGGCAACAACGTTGCGCAAACTATTAACTGGCGAACTACTTACTCTAGCTTCCCGGCAACA
ATTAATAGACTGGATGGAGGCGGATAAAGTTGCAGGACCACTTCTGCGCTCGGCCCTTCCGGCTGGCTGG
TTTATTGCTGATAAATCTGGAGCCGGTGAGCGTGGGTCTCGCGGTATCATTGCAGCACTGGGGCCAGATG
GTAAGCCCTCCCGTATCGTAGTTATCTACACGACGGGGAGTCAGGCAACTATGGATGAACGAAATAGACA
GATCGCTGAGATAGGTGCCTCACTGATTAAGCATTGGTAACTGTCAGACCAAGTTTACTCATATATACTT
TAGATTGATTTAAAACTTCATTTTTAATTTAAAAGGATCTAGGTGAAGATCCTTTTTGATAATCTCATGA
CCAAAATCCCTTAACGTGAGTTTTCGTTCCACTGAGCGTCAGACCCCGTAGAAAAGATCAAAGGATCTTC
TTGAGATCCTTTTTTTCTGCGCGTAATCTGCTGCTTGCAAACAAAAAAACCACCGCTACCAGCGGTGGTT
TGTTTGCCGGATCAAGAGCTACCAACTCTTTTTCCGAAGGTAACTGGCTTCAGCAGAGCGCAGATACCAA
ATACTGTCCTTCTAGTGTAGCCGTAGTTAGGCCACCACTTCAAGAACTCTGTAGCACCGCCTACATACCT
CGCTCTGCTAATCCTGTTACCAGTGGCTGCTGCCAGTGGCGATAAGTCGTGTCTTACCGGGTTGGACTCA
AGACGATAGTTACCGGATAAGGCGCAGCGGTCGGGCTGAACGGGGGGTTCGTGCACACAGCCCAGCTTGG
AGCGAACGACCTACACCGAACTGAGATACCTACAGCGTGAGCTATGAGAAAGCGCCACGCTTCCCGAAGG
GAGAAAGGCGGACAGGTATCCGGTAAGCGGCAGGGTCGGAACAGGAGAGCGCACGAGGGAGCTTCCAGGG
GGAAACGCCTGGTATCTTTATAGTCCTGTCGGGTTTCGCCACCTCTGACTTGAGCGTCGATTTTTGTGAT
GCTCGTCAGGGGGGCGGAGCCTATGGAAAAACGCCAGCAACGCGGCCTTTTTACGGTTCCTGGCCTTTTG
CTGCGCCGCGTGCGGCTGCTGGAGATGGCGGACGCGATGGATATGTTCTGCCAAGGGTTGGTTTGCGCAT
TCACAGTTCTCCGCAAGAATTGATTGGCTCCAATTCTTGGAGTGGTGAATCCGTTAGCGAGGTGCCGCCG
GCTTCCATTCAGGTCGAGGTGGCCCGGCTCCATGCACCGCGACGCAACGCGGGGAGGCAGACAAGGTATA
GGGCGGCGCCTACAATCCATGCCAACCCGTTCCATGTGCTCGCCGAGGCGGCATAAATCGCCGTGACGAT
CAGCGGTCCAGTGATCGAAGTTAGGCTGGTAAGAGCCGCGAGCGATCCTTGAAGCTGTCCCTGATGGTCG
TCATCTACCTGCCTGGACAGCATGGCCTGCAACGCGGGCATCCCGATGCCGCCGGAAGCGAGAAGAATCA
TAATGGGGAAGGCCATCCAGCCTCGCGTCGCGAACGCCAGCAAGACGTAGCCCAGCGCGTCGGCCGCCAT
GCCCTGCTTCATCCCCGTGGCCCGTTGCTCGCGTTTGCTGGCGGTGTCCCCGGAAGAAATATATTTGCAT
GTCTTTAGTTCTATGATGACACAAACCCCGCCCAGCGTCTTGTCATTGGCGAATTCGAACACGCAGATGC
AGTCGGGGCGGCGCGGTCCCAGGTCCACTTCGCATATTAAGGTGACGCGTGTGGCCTCGAACACCGAGCG
ACCCTGCAGCGACCCGCTTAACAGCGTCAACAGCGTGCCGCAGATCCCGGGCAATGAGATATGAAAAAGC
CTGAACTCACCGCGACGTCTGTCGAGAAGTTTCTGATCGAAAAGTTCGACAGCGTCTCCGACCTGATGCA
GCTCTCGGAGGGCGAAGAATCTCGTGCTTTCAGCTTCGATGTAGGAGGGCGTGGATATGTCCTGCGGGTA
AATAGCTGCGCCGATGGTTTCTACAAAGATCGTTATGTTTATCGGCACTTTGCATCGGCCGCGCTCCCGA
TTCCGGAAGTGCTTGACATTGGGGAATTCAGCGAGAGCCTGACCTATTGCATCTCCCGCCGTGCACAGGG
TGTCACGTTGCAAGACCTGCCTGAAACCGAACTGCCCGCTGTTCTGCAGCCGGTCGCGGAGGCCATGGAT
GCGATCGCTGCGGCCGATCTTAGCCAGACGAGCGGGTTCGGCCCATTCGGACCGCAAGGAATCGGTCAAT
ACACTACATGGCGTGATTTCATATGCGCGATTGCTGATCCCCATGTGTATCACTGGCAAACTGTGATGGA
CGACACCGTCAGTGCGTCCGTCGCGCAGGCTCTCGATGAGCTGATGCTTTGGGCCGAGGACTGCCCCGAA
GTCCGGCACCTCGTGCACGCGGATTTCGGCTCCAACAATGTCCTGACGGACAATGGCCGCATAACAGCGG
TCATTGACTGGAGCGAGGCGATGTTCGGGGATTCCCAATACGAGGTCGCCAACATCTTCTTCTGGAGGCC
GTGGTTGGCTTGTATGGAGCAGCAGACGCGCTACTTCGAGCGGAGGCATCCGGAGCTTGCAGGATCGCCG
CGGCTCCGGGCGTATATGCTCCGCATTGGTCTTGACCAACTCTATCAGAGCTTGGTTGACGGCAATTTCG
ATGATGCAGCTTGGGCGCAGGGTCGATGCGACGCAATCGTCCGATCCGGAGCCGGGACTGTCGGGCGTAC
ACAAATCGCCCGCAGAAGCGCGGCCGTCTGGACCGATGGCTGTGTAGAAGTACTCGCCGATAGTGGAAAC
CGACGCCCCAGCACTCGTCCGAGGGCAAAGGAATAGGGGAGATGGGGGAGGCTAACTGAAACACGGAAGG
AGACAATACCGGAAGGAACCCGCGCTATGACGGCAATAAAAAGACAGAATAAAACGCACGGGTGTTGGGT
CGTTTGTTCATAAACGCGGGGTTCGGTCCCAGGGCTGGCACTCTGTCGATACCCCACCGAGACCCCATTG
GGGCCAATACGCCCGCGTTTCTTCCTTTTCCCCACCCCACCCCCCAAGTTCGGGTGAAGGCCCAGGGCTC
GCAGCCAACGTCGGGGCGGCAGGCCCTGCCATAGCCACTGGCCCCGTGGGTTAGGGACGGGGTCCCCCAT
GGGGAATGGTTTATGGTTCGTGGGGGTTATTATTTTGGGCGTTGCGTGGGGTCTGGTCCACGACTGGACT
GAGCAGACAGACCCATGGTTTTTGGATGGCCTGGGCATGGACCGCATGTACTGGCGCGACACGAACACCG
GGCGTCTGTGGCTGCCAAACACCCCCGACCCCCAAAAACCACCGCGCGGATTTCTGGCGTGCCAAGCTAG
TCGACCAATTCTCATGTTTGACAGCTTATCATCGCAGATCCGGGCAACGTTGTTGCATTGCTGCAGGCGC
AGAACTGGTAGGTATGGAAGATCTATACATTGAATCAATATTGGCAATTAGCCATATTAGTCATTGGTTA
TATAGCATAAATCAATATTGGCTATTGGCCATTGCATACGTTGTATCTATATCATAATATGTACATTTAT
ATTGGCTCATGTCCAATATGACCGCCATGTTGACATTGATTATTGACTAGTTATTAATAGTAATCAATTA
CGGGGTCATTAGTTCATAGCCCATATATGGAGTTCCGCGTTACATAACTTACGGTAAATGGCCCGCCTGG
CTGACCGCCCAACGACCCCCGCCCATTGACGTCAATAATGACGTATGTTCCCATAGTAACGCCAATAGGG
ACTTTCCATTGACGTCAATGGGTGGAGTATTTACGGTAAACTGCCCACTTGGCAGTACATCAAGTGTATC
ATATGCCAAGTCCGCCCCCTATTGACGTCAATGACGGTAAATGGCCCGCCTGGCATTATGCCCAGTACAT
GACCTTACGGGACTTTCCTACTTGGCAGTACATCTACGTATTAGTCATCGCTATTACCATGGTGATGCGG
TTTTGGCAGTACACCAATGGGCGTGGATAGCGGTTTGACTCACGGGGATTTCCAAGTCTCCACCCCATTG
ACGTCAATGGGAGTTTGTTTTGGCACCAAAATCAACGGGACTTTCCAAAATGTCGTAATAACCCCGCCCC
GTTGACGCAAATGGGCGGTAGGCGTGTACGGTGGGAGGTCTATATAAGCAGAGCTCGTTTAGTGAACCGT
CAGATCTCTAGAAGCTGGGTACCAGCTGCTAGCGCCACCATGAAGACCATCATCGCCCTGAGCTACATCT
TCTGCCTGGTGTTCGCCGACTACAAGGATGACGACGACGGCAGCCCCGGAGGAGCTGCTGAGAACTCGGA
CTTCTACCTGCCTGGGGATTACCTCCTGGGTGGCCTCTTCTCCCTCCATGCCAACATGAAGGGCATTGTT
CACCTTAACTTCCTGCAGGTGCCCATGTGCAAGGAGTATGAAGTGAAGGTGATAGGCTACAACCTCATGC
AGGCCATGCGCTTTGCGGTGGAGGAGATCAACAATGACAGCAGCCTGCTGCCTGGTGTGCTGCTGGGCTA
TGAGATCGTGGATGTGTGCTACATCTCCAACAATGTCCAGCCGGTGCTCTACTTCCTGGCACACGAGGAC
AACCTCCTTCCCATCCAAGAGGACTACAGTAACTACATTTCCCGTGTGGTGGCTGTCATTGGCCCTGACA
ACTCCGAGTCTGTCATGACTGTGGCCAACTTCCTCTCCCTATTTCTCCTTCCACAGATCACCTACAGCGC
CATCAGCGATGAGCTGCGAGACAAGGTGCGCTTCCCGGCTTTGCTGCGTACCACACCCAGCGCCGACCAC
CACATCGAGGCCATGGTGCAGCTTATGCTGCACTTCCGCTGGAACTGGATCATTGTGCTGGTGAGCAGCG
ACACCTATGGCCGCGACAATGGCCAGCTGCTTGGCGAGCGCGTGGCCCGGCGCGACATCTGCATCGCCTT
CCAGGAGACGCTGCCCACACTGCAGCCCAACCAGAACATGACGTCAGAGGAGCGCCAGCGCCTGGTGACC
ATTGTGGACAAGCTGCAGCAGAGCACAGCGCGCGTCGTGGTCGTGTTCTCGCCCGACCTGACCCTGTACC
ACTTCTTCAATGAGGTGCTGCGCCAGAACTTCACTGGCGCCGTGTGGATCGCCTCCGAGTCCTGGGCCAT
CGACCCGGTCCTGCACAACCTCACGGAGCTGCGCCACTTGGGCACCTTCCTGGGCATCACCATCCAGAGC
GTGCCCATCCCGGGCTTCAGTGAGTTCCGCGAGTGGGGCCCACAGGCTGGGCCGCCACCCCTCAGCAGGA
CCAGCCAGAGCTATACCTGCAACCAGGAGTGCGACAACTGCCTGAACGCCACCTTGTCCTTCAACACCAT
TCTCAGGCTCTCTGGGGAGCGTGTCGTCTACAGCGTGTACTCTGCGGTCTATGCTGTGGCCCATGCCCTG
CACAGCCTCCTCGGCTGTGACAAAAGCACCTGCACCAAGAGGGTGGTCTACCCCTGGCAGCTGCTTGAGG
AGATCTGGAAGGTCAACTTCACTCTCCTGGACCACCAAATCTTCTTCGACCCGCAAGGGGACGTGGCTCT
GCACTTGGAGATTGTCCAGTGGCAATGGGACCGGAGCCAGAATCCCTTCCAGAGCGTCGCCTCCTACTAC
CCCCTGCAGCGACAGCTGAAGAACATCCAAGACATCTCCTGGCACACCATCAACAACACGATCCCTATGT
CCATGTGTTCCAAGAGGTGCCAGTCAGGGCAAAAGAAGAAGCCTGTGGGCATCCACGTCTGCTGCTTCGA
GTGCATCGACTGCCTTCCCGGCACCTTCCTCAACCACACTGAAGATGAATATGAATGCCAGGCCTGCCCG
AATAACGAGTGGTCCTACCAGAGTGAGACCTCCTGCTTCAAGCGGCAGCTGGTCTTCCTGGAATGGCATG
AGGCACCCACCATCGCTGTGGCCCTGCTGGCCGCCCTGGGCTTCCTCAGCACCCTGGCCATCCTGGTGAT
ATTCTGGAGGCACTTCCAGACACCCATAGTTCGCTCGGCTGGGGGCCCCATGTGCTTCCTGATGCTGACA
CTGCTGCTGGTGGCATACATGGTGGTCCCGGTGTACGTGGGGCCGCCCAAGGTCTCCACCTGCCTCTGCC
GCCAGGCCCTCTTTCCCCTCTGCTTCACAATCTGCATCTCCTGTATCGCCGTGCGTTCTTTCCAGATCGT
CTGCGCCTTCAAGATGGCCAGCCGCTTCCCACGCGCCTACAGCTACTGGGTCCGCTACCAGGGGCCCTAC
GTCTCTATGGCATTTATCACGGTACTCAAAATGGTCATTGTGGTAATTGGCATGCTGGCCACGGGCCTCA
GTCCCACCACCCGTACTGACCCCGATGACCCCAAGATCACAATTGTCTCCTGTAACCCCAACTACCGCAA
CAGCCTGCTGTTCAACACCAGCCTGGACCTGCTGCTCTCAGTGGTGGGTTTCAGCTTCGCCTACATGGGC
AAAGAGCTGCCCACCAACTACAACGAGGCCAAGTTCATCACCCTCAGCATGACCTTCTATTTCACCTCAT
CCGTCTCCCTCTGCACCTTCATGTCTGCCTACAGCGGGGTGCTGGTCACCATCGTGGACCTCTTGGTCAC
TGTGCTCAACCTCCTGGCCATCAGCCTGGGCTACTTCGGCCCCAAGTGCTACATGATCCTCTTCTACCCG
GAGCGCAACACGCCCGCCTACTTCAACAGCATGATCCAGGGCTACACCATGGGAGGGGACTAG
Features (pLannotate 1.2.2; 20 found; start..end, strand, type, name):
     20..154     -  polyA_signal   SV40 poly(A) signal: SV40 polyadenylation signal
    177..259     -  CDS            large T antigen (fragment): large T antigen from SV40 (simian virus 40)
    262..302     +  CDS            rop (fragment): Rop protein, which maintains plasmids at low copy number; rop
    904..2693    -  rep_origin     oriP: Epstein-Barr virus oriP replication origin (Yates et al., 2000)
   2698..2916    -  CDS            gL (fragment): GL_EBVB9 - Experimental evidence at protein level: Swiss-Prot protein existence level 1. The heterodimer glycoprotein H-glycoprotein L is required for the fusion of viral and plasma membranes leading to virus entry into the host cell. Acts as a functional inhibitor of gH and maintains gH in an inhibited form. Upon binding to host integrins, gL dissociates from gH leading to activation of the viral fusion glycoproteins gB and gH. Fusion of EBV with B-lymphocytes requires the additional receptor- binding protein gp42, which forms a complex with gH/gL. The heterodimer gH/gL targets also host EPHA
   2999..4924    -  CDS            EBNA1: Epstein-Barr nuclear antigen 1, also known as EBNA-1 crucial for latent viral infection, and for episomal amplification of vectors containing the oriP origin (Okita et al., 2013)
   4962..5306    -  CDS            BRRF2_EBVB9 (fragment): Protein inferred from homology: Swiss-Prot protein existence level 3. From Epstein-Barr virus (strain B95-8) (HHV-4) (Human herpesvirus 4).
   5309..5332    -  promoter       tet promoter (fragment): E. coli promoter for tetracycline efflux protein gene
   5445..5549    +  promoter       AmpR promoter: bla
   5550..6410    +  CDS            AmpR: β-lactamase; bla; confers resistance to ampicillin, carbenicillin, and related antibiotics
   6581..7169    +  rep_origin     ori: high-copy-number ColE1/pMB1/pBR322/pUC origin of replication
   7359..7703    -  CDS            TcR (fragment): tetracycline efflux protein; tet; confers resistance to tetracycline
   7786..7931    +  promoter       HSV TK promoter: herpes simplex virus thymidine kinase promoter
   7971..8996    +  CDS            HygR: aminoglycoside phosphotransferase from E. coli; aph(4)-Ia; confers resistance to hygromycin
   9061..9109    +  polyA_signal   HSV TK poly(A) signal: herpes simplex virus thymidine kinase polyadenylation signal (Cole and Stacy, 1985)
   9309..9533    +  CDS            gH (fragment): GH_HHV11 - Experimental evidence at protein level: Swiss-Prot protein existence level 1. The heterodimer glycoprotein H-glycoprotein L is required for the fusion of viral and plasma membranes leading to virus entry into the host cell. Following initial binding to host receptor, membrane fusion is mediated by the fusion machinery composed of gB and the heterodimer gH/gL. May also be involved in the fusion between the virion envelope and the outer nuclear membrane during virion morphogenesis. From Human herpesvirus 1 (strain 17) (HHV-1) (Human herpes simplex virus 1).
   9762..10141   +  enhancer       CMV enhancer: human cytomegalovirus immediate early enhancer
  10143..10342   +  promoter       CMV promoter: human cytomegalovirus (CMV) immediate early promoter
  10447..10464   +  CDS            3xFLAG (fragment): three tandem FLAG® epitope tags, followed by an enterokinase cleavage site
  10487..12940   +  CDS            TAS1R2: TS1R2_PAPHA - Experimental evidence at transcript level: Swiss-Prot protein existence level 2. Putative taste receptor. TAS1R2/TAS1R3 recognizes diverse natural and synthetic sweeteners (By similarity). From Papio hamadryas (Hamadryas baboon).
