[The description below was written by a language model from this plasmid's Addgene catalogue record and pLannotate feature annotations shown in this document.]
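Description:
pCEP4-HA-Flag-natT1R2 RR837-8GG is a mammalian expression plasmid built on the Invitrogen pCEP4 episomal backbone, about 12.9 kb in total. In E. coli it is propagated through a high-copy ColE1/pUC-type origin with ampicillin resistance (β-lactamase). In mammalian cells the Epstein-Barr virus oriP origin and the EBNA1 gene allow the plasmid to persist as a replicating extrachromosomal episome in permissive primate cells. A hygromycin phosphotransferase cassette, driven by the HSV thymidine kinase promoter and ended by the TK polyadenylation signal, provides selection. Several short annotated fragments (rop, tetracycline resistance, EBV and HSV glycoprotein pieces, SV40 large T) are backbone remnants rather than functional genes.

The payload is human T1R2 (TAS1R2), the sweet taste receptor subunit and a class C GPCR. It was cloned between NheI and XhoI downstream of the CMV immediate-early enhancer and promoter, and the SV40 poly(A) signal lies just past the end of the coding sequence on the circular map. The native signal peptide is removed: residues 22–839 are fused at the N terminus to the influenza hemagglutinin signal/leader sequence followed by a FLAG epitope, which places the tag on the extracellular end of the mature receptor. The annotation software matched the tag as a partial 3xFLAG and matched the receptor to a baboon orthologue, but the record specifies a FLAG tag and the human sequence. Two C-terminal substitutions, R837G and R838G, define this construct, which the depositor describes as an expression-enhanced variant. The associated study examined co-trafficking of sweet taste receptor subunits, so the plasmid suits detection of tagged T1R2 expression in transfected cells.
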