Addgene plasmid #113958: pCEP4-HA-Flag-natT1R2 RR837-8GG
Purpose: mammalian expression plasmid for FLAG-tagged human T1R2 with signal peptide of influenza hemagglutinin; expression-enhanced variant
Depositing lab: Erik Procko. Depositing organization: University of Illinois at Urbana-Champaign. Publication: Structural architecture of a dimeric class C GPCR based on co-trafficking of sweet taste receptor subunits. Park J, Selvam B, Sanematsu K, Shigemura N, Shukla D, Procko E. J Biol Chem. 2019 Feb 5. pii: RA118.006173. doi: 10.1074/jbc.RA118.006173. PubMed 30723160.
Backbone
  Vector backbone: pCEP4
  Backbone manufacturer: invitrogen
  Backbone size w/o insert (bp): 10393
  Vector type: Mammalian Expression
  Selectable markers: Hygromycin
Growth in bacteria
  Bacterial resistance: Ampicillin, 100 μg/mL
  Growth temperature: 37°C
  Growth strain: DH5alpha
  Copy number: High Copy
Gene/Insert
  Gene/Insert name: T1R2 (alt names: natT1R2; hT1R2)
  Species: H. sapiens (human)
  Insert size (bp): 2550
  Mutation: residues 22-839, R837G and R838G substitution
  GenBank ID: NM_152232.2
  Entrez Gene: TAS1R2 (a.k.a. GPR71, T1R2, TR2)
  Promoter: cmv
  Tag / fusion protein: Signal/leader sequence from influenza hemagglutinin (HA) (N terminal on insert); FLAG (N terminal on insert)
  Cloning method: Restriction Enzyme; 5′ cloning site NheI (not destroyed); 3′ cloning site XhoI (not destroyed)
  Sequencing primers: 5′ CMV_fwd; 3′ EBV_rev
Terms and licenses: Academic/Nonprofit Terms; Industry Terms: Not Available to Industry
How to cite: pCEP4-HA-Flag-natT1R2 RR837-8GG was a gift from Erik Procko (Addgene plasmid # 113958 ; http://n2t.net/addgene:113958 ; RRID:Addgene_113958)
