>Addgene plasmid #113958 | pCEP4-HA-Flag-natT1R2 RR837-8GG | addgene partial sequence | sequence record 224080 | Addgene Partial NGS Result
GCCCTGCTTCATCCCCGTGGCCCGTTGCTCGCGTTTGCTGGCGGTGTCCCCGGAAGAAATATATTTGCAT
GTCTTTAGTTCTATGATGACACAAACCCCGCCCAGCGTCTTGTCATTGGCGAATTCGAACACGCAGATGC
AGTCGGGGCGGCGCGGTCCGAGGTCCACTTCGCATATTAAGGTGACGCGTGTGGCCTCGAACACCGAGCG
ACCCTGCAGCGACCCGCTTAACAGCGTCAACAGCGTGCCGCAGATCCCGGGGGGCAATGAGATATGAAAA
AGCCTGAACTCACCGCGACGTCTGTCGAGAAGTTTCTGATCGAAAAGTTCGACAGCGTCTCCGACCTGAT
GCAGCTCTCGGAGGGCGAAGAATCTCGTGCTTTCAGCTTCGATGTAGGAGGGCGTGGATATGTCCTGCGG
GTAAATAGCTGCGCCGATGGTTTCTACAAAGATCGTTATGTTTATCGGCACTTTGCATCGGCCGCGCTCC
CGATTCCGGAAGTGCTTGACATTGGGGAATTCAGCGAGAGCCTGACCTATTGCATCTCCCGCCGTGCACA
GGGTGTCACGTTGCAAGACCTGCCTGAAACCGAACTGCCCGCTGTTCTGCAGCCGGTCGCGGAGGCCATG
GATGCGATCGCTGCGGCCGATCTTAGCCAGACGAGCGGGTTCGGCCCATTCGGACCGCAAGGAATCGGTC
AATACACTACATGGCGTGATTTCATATGCGCGATTGCTGATCCCCATGTGTATCACTGGCAAACTGTGAT
GGACGACACCGTCAGTGCGTCCGTCGCGCAGGCTCTCGATGAGCTGATGCTTTGGGCCGAGGACTGCCCC
GAAGTCCGGCACCTCGTGCACGCGGATTTCGGCTCCAACAATGTCCTGACGGACAATGGCCGCATAACAG
CGGTCATTGACTGGAGCGAGGCGATGTTCGGGGATTCCCAATACGAGGTCGCCAACATCTTCTTCTGGAG
GCCGTGGTTGGCTTGTATGGAGCAGCAGACGCGCTACTTCGAGCGGAGGCATCCGGAGCTTGCAGGATCG
CCGCGGCTCCGGGCGTATATGCTCCGCATTGGTCTTGACCAACTCTATCAGAGCTTGGTTGACGGCAATT
TCGATGATGCAGCTTGGGCGCAGGGTCGATGCGACGCAATCGTCCGATCCGGAGCCGGGACTGTCGGGCG
TACACAAATCGCCCGCAGAAGCGCGGCCGTCTGGACCGATGGCTGTGTAGAAGTACTCGCCGATAGTGGA
AACCGACGCCCCAGCACTCGTCCGGATCGGGAGATGGGGGAGGCTAACTGAAACACGGAAGGAGACAATA
CCGGAAGGAACCCGCGCTATGACGGCAATAAAAAGACAGAATAAAACGCACGGGTGTTGGGTCGTTTGTT
CATAAACGCGGGGTTCGGTCCCAGGGCTGGCACTCTGTCGATACCCCACCGAGACCCCATTGGGGCCAAT
ACGCCCGCGTTTCTTCCTTTTCCCCACCCCACCCCCCAAGTTCGGGTGAAGGCCCAGGGCTCGCAGCCAA
CGTCGGGGCGGCAGGCCCTGCCATAGCCACTGGCCCCGTGGGTTAGGGACGGGGTCCCCCATGGGGAATG
GTTTATGGTTCGTGGGGGTTATTATTTTGGGCGTTGCGTGGGGTCAGGTCCACGACTGGACTGAGCAGAC
AGACCCATGGTTTTTGGATGGCCTGGGCATGGACCGCATGTACTGGCGCGACACGAACACCGGGCGTCTG
TGGCTGCCAAACACCCCCGACCCCCAAAAACCACCGCGCGGATTTCTGGCGTGCCAAGCTAGTCGACCAA
TTCTCATGTTTGACAGCTTATCATCGCAGATCCGGGCAACGTTGTTGCCATTGCTGCAGGCGCAGAACTG
GTAGGTATGGAAGATCTATACATTGAATCAATATTGGCAATTAGCCATATTAGTCATTGGTTATATAGCA
TAAATCAATATTGGCTATTGGCCATTGCATACGTTGTATCTATATCATAATATGTACATTTATATTGGCT
CATGTCCAATATGACCGCCATGTTGACATTGATTATTGACTAGTTATTAATAGTAATCAATTACGGGGTC
ATTAGTTCATAGCCCATATATGGAGTTCCGCGTTACATAACTTACGGTAAATGGCCCGCCTGGCTGACCG
CCCAACGACCCCCGCCCATTGACGTCAATAATGACGTATGTTCCCATAGTAACGCCAATAGGGACTTTCC
ATTGACGTCAATGGGTGGAGTATTTACGGTAAACTGCCCACTTGGCAGTACATCAAGTGTATCATATGCC
AAGTCCGCCCCCTATTGACGTCAATGACGGTAAATGGCCCGCCTGGCATTATGCCCAGTACATGACCTTA
CGGGACTTTCCTACTTGGCAGTACATCTACGTATTAGTCATCGCTATTACCATGGTGATGCGGTTTTGGC
AGTACACCAATGGGCGTGGATAGCGGTTTGACTCACGGGGATTTCCAAGTCTCCACCCCATTGACGTCAA
TGGGAGTTTGTTTTGGCACCAAAATCAACGGGACTTTCCAAAATGTCGTAATAACCCCGCCCCGTTGACG
CAAATGGGCGGTAGGCGTGTACGGTGGGAGGTCTATATAAGCAGAGCTCGTTTAGTGAACCGTCAGATCT
CTAGAAGCTGGGTACCAGCTGCTAGCGCCACCATGAAGACCATCATCGCCCTGAGCTACATCTTCTGCCT
GGTGTTCGCCGACTACAAGGATGACGACGACGGCAGCCCCGGAGGAGCTGCTGAGAACTCGGACTTCTAC
CTGCCTGGGGATTACCTCCTGGGTGGCCTCTTCTCCCTCCATGCCAACATGAAGGGCATTGTTCACCTTA
ACTTCCTGCAGGTGCCCATGTGCAAGGAGTATGAAGTGAAGGTGATAGGCTACAACCTCATGCAGGCCAT
GCGCTTTGCGGTGGAGGAGATCAACAATGACAGCAGCCTGCTGCCTGGTGTGCTGCTGGGCTATGAGATC
GTGGATGTGTGCTACATCTCCAACAATGTCCAGCCGGTGCTCTACTTCCTGGCACACGAGGACAACCTCC
TTCCCATCCAAGAGGACTACAGTAACTACATTTCCCGTGTGGTGGCTGTCATTGGCCCTGACAACTCCGA
GTCTGTCATGACTGTGGCCAACTTCCTCTCCCTATTTCTCCTTCCACAGATCACCTACAGCGCCATCAGC
GATGAGCTGCGAGACAAGGTGCGCTTCCCGGCTTTGCTGCGTACCACACCCAGCGCCGACCACCACATCG
AGGCCATGGTGCAGCTTATGCTGCACTTCCGCTGGAACTGGATCATTGTGCTGGTGAGCAGCGACACCTA
TGGCCGCGACAATGGCCAGCTGCTTGGCGAGCGCGTGGCCCGGCGCGACATCTGCATCGCCTTCCAGGAG
ACGCTGCCCACACTGCAGCCCAACCAGAACATGACGTCAGAGGAGCGCCAGCGCCTGGTGACCATTGTGG
ACAAGCTGCAGCAGAGCACAGCGCGCGTCGTGGTCGTGTTCTCGCCCGACCTGACCCTGTACCACTTCTT
CAATGAGGTGCTGCGCCAGAACTTCACTGGCGCCGTGTGGATCGCCTCCGAGTCCTGGGCCATCGACCCG
GTCCTGCACAACCTCACGGAGCTGCGCCACTTGGGCACCTTCCTGGGCATCACCATCCAGAGCGTGCCCA
TCCCGGGCTTCAGTGAGTTCCGCGAGTGGGGCCCACAGGCTGGGCCGCCACCCCTCAGCAGGACCAGCCA
GAGCTATACCTGCAACCAGGAGTGCGACAACTGCCTGAACGCCACCTTGTCCTTCAACACCATTCTCAGG
CTCTCTGGGGAGCGTGTCGTCTACAGCGTGTACTCTGCGGTCTATGCTGTGGCCCATGCCCTGCACAGCC
TCCTCGGCTGTGACAAAAGCACCTGCACCAAGAGGGTGGTCTACCCCTGGCAGCTGCTTGAGGAGATCTG
GAAGGTCAACTTCACTCTCCTGGACCACCAAATCTTCTTCGACCCGCAAGGGGACGTGGCTCTGCACTTG
GAGATTGTCCAGTGGCAATGGGACCGGAGCCAGAATCCCTTCCAGAGCGTCGCCTCCTACTACCCCCTGC
AGCGACAGCTGAAGAACATCCAAGACATCTCCTGGCACACCATCAACAACACGATCCCTATGTCCATGTG
TTCCAAGAGGTGCCAGTCAGGGCAAAAGAAGAAGCCTGTGGGCATCCACGTCTGCTGCTTCGAGTGCATC
GACTGCCTTCCCGGCACCTTCCTCAACCACACTGAAGATGAATATGAATGCCAGGCCTGCCCGAATAACG
AGTGGTCCTACCAGAGTGAGACCTCCTGCTTCAAGCGGCAGCTGGTCTTCCTGGAATGGCATGAGGCACC
CACCATCGCTGTGGCCCTGCTGGCCGCCCTGGGCTTCCTCAGCACCCTGGCCATCCTGGTGATATTCTGG
AGGCACTTCCAGACACCCATAGTTCGCTCGGCTGGGGGCCCCATGTGCTTCCTGATGCTGACACTGCTGC
TGGTGGCATACATGGTGGTCCCGGTGTACGTGGGGCCGCCCAAGGTCTCCACCTGCCTCTGCCGCCAGGC
CCTCTTTCCCCTCTGCTTCACAATCTGCATCTCCTGTATCGCCGTGCGTTCTTTCCAGATCGTCTGCGCC
TTCAAGATGGCCAGCCGCTTCCCACGCGCCTACAGCTACTGGGTCCGCTACCAGGGGCCCTACGTCTCTA
TGGCATTTATCACGGTACTCAAAATGGTCATTGTGGTAATTGGCATGCTGGCCACGGGCCTCAGTCCCAC
CACCCGTACTGACCCCGATGACCCCAAGATCACAATTGTCTCCTGTAACCCCAACTACCGCAACAGCCTG
CTGTTCAACACCAGCCTGGACCTGCTGCTCTCAGTGGTGGGTTTCAGCTTCGCCTACATGGGCAAAGAGC
TGCCCACCAACTACAACGAGGCCAAGTTCATCACCCTCAGCATGACCTTCTATTTCACCTCATCCGTCTC
CCTCTGCACCTTCATGTCTGCCTACAGCGGGGTGCTGGTCACCATCGTGGACCTCTTGGTCACTGTGCTC
AACCTCCTGGCCATCAGCCTGGGCTACTTCGGCCCCAAGTGCTACATGATCCTCTTCTACCCGGAGCGCA
ACACGCCCGCCTACTTCAACAGCATGATCCAGGGCTACACCATGGGAGGGGACTAGCTCGAGGCCGGCAA
GGCCGGATCCAGACATGATAAGATACATTGATGAGTTTGGACAAACCACAACTAGAATGCAGTGAAAAAA
ATGCTTTATTTGTGAAATTTGTGATGCTATTGCTTTATTTGTAACCATTATAAGCTGCAATAAACAAGTT
AACAACAACAATTGCATTCATTTTATGTTTCAGGTTCAGGGGGAGGTGTGGGAGGTTTTTTAAAGCAAGT
AAAACCTCTACAAATGTGGTATGGCTGATTATGATCCGGCTGCCTCGCGCGTTTCGGTGATGACGGTGAA
AACCTCTGACACATGCAGCTCCCGGAGACGGTCACAGCTTGTCTGTAAGCGGATGCCGGGAGCAGACAAG
CCCGTCAGGGCGCGTCAGCGGGTGTTGGCGGGTGTCGGGGCGCAGCCATGA
